>Addgene plasmid #24681 | pCS2 xenopus cerberus short | addgene partial sequence | sequence record 30666 | 24681 with SP6
GACCATCGATTCGAATTCCTAAAAGCGGCACAGTGCAGGAACAGCAAGTCGCTCAGAAACACTGCAGGGT
CTAGATATCATACAATGTTACTAAATGTACTCAGGATCTGTATTATCGTCTGCCTTGTGAATGATGGAGC
AGGAAAACACTCAGAAGGTCGACGAAAAGCTTACAATGGTTCTAGAAGGAATATTTTTTCTCGCCGTTCT
TTTGATAAAAGAAATACAGAGGTTACTGAAAAGCCTGGTGCCAAGATGTTCTGGAACAATTTTTTGGTTA
AAATGAATGGAGCCCCACAGAATACAAGCCATGGCAGTAAAGCACAGGAAATAATGAAAGAAGCTTGCAA
AACCTTGCCCTTCACTCAGAATATTGTACATGAAAACTGTGACAGGATGGTGATACAGAACAATCTGTGC
TTTGGTAAATGCATCTCTCTCCATGTTCCAAATCAGCAAGATCGACGAAATACTTGTTCCCATTGCTTGC
CGTCCAAATTTACCCTGAACCACCTGACGCTGAATTGTACTGGATCTAAGAATGTAGTAAAGGTTGTCAT
GATGGTAGAGGAATGCACGTGTGAAGCTCATAAGAGCAACTTCCACCAAACTGCACAGTTTAACATGGAT
ACATCTACTACCCTGCACCATTAAAAGGACTGTCTGCCATACAGTATGGAAATGCCCATTTGTTGGAATA
TTCGTTACATGCTATGTATCTAAAGCATTATGTTGCCTTCTGTTTCATATAACCACATGGAATAAGGATT
GTATGAATTATAATTAACAAATGGCATTTTGTGTAACATGCAAGATCTCTGTTCCATCAGTTGCAAGATA
AAAGGCAATATTTGTTTGACTTTTTTCTACAAAATGAATACCCAAATATATGATAAGATAATGGGGTCCA
AACTGTTAAGGGGTAATGTAATAATAGGGACTAACAACC
