[The description below was written by a language model from this plasmid's Addgene catalogue record.]
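Description:
pCS2 xenopus cerberus short is a pCS2-based expression plasmid carrying a truncated form of the Xenopus laevis cerberus gene (cer1). The backbone is about 4.1 kb, is catalogued as a mammalian expression vector, and is maintained in E. coli as a high-copy plasmid under ampicillin selection. The insert of roughly 1.2 kb was placed between EcoRI and XhoI sites, both of which remain intact. SP6 and T3 are listed as the flanking sequencing primer sites. No feature table accompanies the record, so the promoter and polyadenylation elements of the backbone are not explicitly stated. pCS2-family vectors generally combine a CMV-type promoter for expression in vertebrate cells with an upstream SP6 promoter for in vitro transcription, and the depositor's notes fit that layout.

The "Cerberus short" mutation is an internal deletion that joins amino acids 1–25 directly to amino acids 117–270. This keeps the extreme N-terminus, presumably including the secretion signal, and the C-terminal portion of the protein, while removing the intervening N-terminal region. According to the depositor, the plasmid is linearised with NotI and transcribed with SP6 to make synthetic mRNA for injection, the standard route for gain-of-function experiments in Xenopus embryos. The associated publication describes Cerberus as a head inducer that antagonises Nodal, BMP and Wnt signals. A truncated variant like this one is suited to working out which of those inhibitory activities lie in which parts of the protein, although the record does not say which activities the short form retains.
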