Addgene plasmid #24681: pCS2 xenopus cerberus short
Depositing lab: Edward De Robertis. Depositing organization: University of California, Los Angeles (UCLA). Publication: The head inducer Cerberus is a multifunctional antagonist of Nodal, BMP and Wnt signals. Piccolo S, Agius E, Leyns L, Bhattacharyya S, Grunz H, Bouwmeester T, De Robertis EM. Nature. 1999 Feb 25. 397(6721):707-10. 10.1038/17820 PubMed 10067895.
Backbone
  Vector backbone: pCS2
  Backbone size w/o insert (bp): 4100
  Vector type: Mammalian Expression
Growth in bacteria
  Bacterial resistance: Ampicillin, 100 μg/mL
  Growth temperature: 37°C
  Growth strain: DH5alpha
  Copy number: High Copy
Gene/Insert
  Gene/Insert name: cerberus
  Species: X. laevis (frog)
  Insert size (bp): 1200
  Mutation: Cerberus short
  Entrez Gene: cer1 (a.k.a. cer, cer-1, dand4, tCerberus, xcer-1, xcer1)
  Cloning method: Restriction Enzyme; 5′ cloning site EcoRI (not destroyed); 3′ cloning site XhoI (not destroyed)
  Sequencing primers: 5′ SP6; 3′ T3
Terms and licenses: Academic/Nonprofit Terms; Industry Terms: Not Available to Industry
Depositor comments: For injection cut with NotI. Transcribe with SP6. The construct fuses aa 1-25 (KHSEG25) to aa 117-270 (117RRKA)
How to cite: pCS2 xenopus cerberus short was a gift from Edward De Robertis (Addgene plasmid # 24681 ; http://n2t.net/addgene:24681 ; RRID:Addgene_24681)
